Addgene plasmid #245601: pICSL50043
Purpose: Level 0 Golden Gate part C-Terminal Tag with overhangs TTCG - GCTT
Depositing lab: Mark Youles. Depositing organization: Sainsbury Laboratory, Norwich.
Backbone
  Vector backbone: pICSL01003
  Backbone size w/o insert (bp): 2244
  Vector type: Synthetic Biology
Growth in bacteria
  Bacterial resistance: Spectinomycin, 50 μg/mL
  Growth temperature: 37°C
  Growth strain: DH5alpha
  Copy number: High Copy
Gene/Insert
  Gene/Insert name: C-Terminal tag 3xFLAG-3C E9
  Species: Synthetic
  Insert size (bp): 568
  Mutation: BsaI/BpiI sites removed by point-mutation
  Cloning method: Restriction Enzyme; 5′ cloning site BsaI (destroyed during cloning); 3′ cloning site BsaI (destroyed during cloning)
  Sequencing primers: 5′ TCACATGTTCTTTCCTGCG; 3′ GTCTCATGAGCGGATACATATTTGAATG
Terms and licenses: Academic/Nonprofit Terms; Industry Terms: Not Available to Industry
Depositor comments: Level 0 C-Terminal tag module used for GoldenGate assemblies using the MoClo overhang syntax
How to cite: pICSL50043 was a gift from Mark Youles (Addgene plasmid # 245601 ; http://n2t.net/addgene:245601 ; RRID:Addgene_245601)
