[The description below was written by a language model from this plasmid's Addgene catalogue record and pLannotate feature annotations shown in this document.]
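Description:
pICSL50043 is a Level 0 Golden Gate (MoClo syntax) part plasmid built in the pICSL01003 backbone. It is a small synthetic-biology storage vector of about 2.8 kb that is propagated in E. coli. Replication relies on a high-copy ColE1/pUC-type origin. Selection is with spectinomycin, conferred by the aadA aminoglycoside adenylyltransferase gene, which lies downstream of an AmpR (bla) promoter. The short integrase, gentamicin acetyltransferase and lacI fragments annotated around the marker and origin appear to be remnants of the backbone's cassette history rather than functional genes.

The payload is a 568 bp synthetic C-terminal tag module named 3xFLAG-3C E9. The feature table detects a fragment of colicin E9 from E. coli covering most of the insert. The 3xFLAG epitope and the "3C" element were not separately annotated, but by name they would be an epitope for detection or affinity capture and, presumably, a 3C protease cleavage site. The record does not state which part of colicin E9 is included or why. Colicin E9 domains are generally known for very tight binding to the cognate immunity protein, which can be exploited for affinity purification, but that use is an inference here.

Internal BsaI and BpiI sites were removed by point mutation so the part is compatible with Type IIS assembly. Digestion releases the module with TTCG and GCTT overhangs, the MoClo positions for a C-terminal tag. This lets it be ligated in frame after a stop-codon-less coding sequence and before a terminator when building Level 1 transcription units. The plasmid carries no promoter for the tag itself and serves only as a donor part.
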