Features (pLannotate 1.2.2; 7 found; start..end, strand, type, name):
    183..569     +  CDS            col (fragment): CEA9_ECOLX - Also known as cei. Experimental evidence at protein level: Swiss-Prot protein existence level 1. Colicins are polypeptide toxins produced by and active against E.coli and closely related bacteria. From Escherichia coli.
    698..802     +  promoter       AmpR promoter: bla
    793..873     -  CDS            int (fragment): INT2_ECOLX - Protein inferred from homology: Swiss-Prot protein existence level 3. Putative integrase believed to be involved in the insertion of antibiotic resistance genes into plasmids and transposons. From Escherichia coli.
    961..1017    +  CDS            GmR (fragment): gentamycin acetyltransferase; aacC1; confers resistance to gentamycin
   1024..1812    +  CDS            aadA: S3AD_ECOLX - Experimental evidence at protein level: Swiss-Prot protein existence level 1. Mediates bacterial resistance to the antibiotics streptomycin and spectinomycin. From Escherichia coli.
   1986..2574    +  rep_origin     ori: high-copy-number ColE1/pMB1/pBR322/pUC origin of replication
   2757..2806    +  CDS            lacI (fragment): lac repressor; lacI; The lac repressor binds to the lac operator to inhibit transcription in E. coli. This inhibition can be relieved by adding lactose or isopropyl-β-D-thiogalactopyranoside (IPTG).
>Addgene plasmid #245601 | pICSL50043 | addgene full sequence | sequence record 495516 | Addgene NGS Result
GGTCTCATTCGGATTATAAGGACCATGACGGAGACTATAAGGACCATGACCTCGACGCTGCAGCAGCTGA
TTATAAGGACGATGACGATAAGGGTGGTTCTGGAGGTGGTGCTAGCCTTGAGGTTTTGTTCCAGGGTCCT
GGAAGCGGAGGTGGATCAGGTGGATCAATGGAGAGTAAACGTAATAAGCCAGGTAAGGCAACAGGTAAAG
GTAAACCAGTTGGTGATAAATGGCTTGATGATGCAGGTAAAGATTCAGGAGCACCAATTCCAGATCGTAT
TGCTGATAAGTTGCGTGATAAAGAATTTAAAAGCTTCGACGATTTTCGTAAGGCTGTTTGGGAAGAGGTG
TCAAAGGATCCTGAGCTTAGTAAAAATTTGAACCCAAGCAATAAGTCTAGTGTTTCAAAAGGTTATTCTC
CATTTACTCCAAAGAATCAACAGGTCGGAGGTAGAAAAGTCTATGAACTTCATGCTGACAAGCCAATTAG
TCAAGGTGGTGAGGTTTATGACATGGATAATATCAGAGTGACTACACCTAAGAGACATATCGATATTCAC
CGTGGTAAGTAATGAGCTTTGAGACCACGTGGCTCTTCAGTGGACGAAAGGGCCTCGTGATACGCCTATT
TTTATAGGTTAATGTCATGATAATAATGGTTTCTTAGACGTCAGGTGGCACTTTTCGGGGAAATGTGCGC
GGAACCCCTATTTGTTTATTTTTCTAAATACATTCAAATATGTATCCGCTCATGAGACAATAACCCTGAT
AAATGCTTCAATAATATTGAAAAAGGAAGAGTATGCGCTCACGCAACTGGTCCAGAACCTTGACCGAACG
CAGCGGTGGTAACGGCGCAGTGGCGGTTTTCATGGCTTGTTATGACTGTTTTTTTTTGGGGTACAGTCTA
TGCCTCGGGCATCCAAGCAGCAAGCGCGTTACGCCGTGGGTCGATGTTTGATGTTATGGAGCAGCAACGA
TGTTACGCAGCAGGGCAGTCGCCCTAAAACAAAGTTAAACATCATGAGGGAAGCGGTGATCGCCGAAGTA
TCGACTCAACTATCAGAGGTAGTTGGCGTCATCGAGCGCCATCTCGAACCGACGTTGCTGGCCGTACATT
TGTACGGCTCCGCAGTGGATGGCGGCCTGAAGCCACACAGCGATATTGATTTGCTGGTTACGGTGACCGT
AAGGCTTGATGAAACAACGCGGCGAGCTTTGATCAACGACCTTTTGGAAACTTCGGCTTCCCCTGGAGAG
AGCGAGATTCTCCGCGCTGTAGAAGTCACCATTGTTGTGCACGACGACATCATTCCGTGGCGTTATCCAG
CTAAGCGCGAACTGCAATTTGGAGAATGGCAGCGCAATGACATTCTTGCAGGTATCTTCGAGCCAGCCAC
GATCGACATTGATCTGGCTATCTTGCTGACAAAAGCAAGAGAACATAGCGTTGCCTTGGTAGGTCCAGCG
GCGGAGGAACTCTTTGATCCGGTTCCTGAACAGGATCTATTTGAGGCGCTAAATGAAACCTTAACGCTAT
GGAACTCGCCGCCCGACTGGGCTGGCGATGAGCGAAATGTAGTGCTTACGTTGTCCCGCATTTGGTACAG
CGCAGTAACCGGCAAAATCGCGCCGAAGGATGTCGCTGCCGACTGGGCAATGGAGCGCCTGCCGGCCCAG
TATCAGCCCGTCATACTTGAAGCTAGACAGGCTTATCTTGGACAAGAAGAAGATCGCTTGGCCTCGCGCG
CAGATCAGTTGGAAGAATTTGTCCATTACGTAAAAGGCGAGATCACCAAGGTAGTCGGCAAATAACTGTC
AGACCAAGTTTACTCATATATACTTTAGATTGATTTAAAACTTCATTTTTAATTTAAAAGGATCTAGGTG
AAGATCCTTTTTGATAATCTCATGACCAAAATCCCTTAACGTGAGTTTTCGTTCCACTGAGCGTCAGACC
CCGTAGAAAAGATCAAAGGATCTTCTTGAGATCCTTTTTTTCTGCGCGTAATCTGCTGCTTGCAAACAAA
AAAACCACCGCTACCAGCGGTGGTTTGTTTGCCGGATCAAGAGCTACCAACTCTTTTTCCGAAGGTAACT
GGCTTCAGCAGAGCGCAGATACCAAATACTGTTCTTCTAGTGTAGCCGTAGTTAGGCCACCACTTCAAGA
ACTCTGTAGCACCGCCTACATACCTCGCTCTGCTAATCCTGTTACCAGTGGCTGCTGCCAGTGGCGATAA
GTCGTGTCTTACCGGGTTGGACTCAAGACGATAGTTACCGGATAAGGCGCAGCGGTCGGGCTGAACGGGG
GGTTCGTGCACACAGCCCAGCTTGGAGCGAACGACCTACACCGAACTGAGATACCTACAGCGTGAGCTAT
GAGAAAGCGCCACGCTTCCCGAAGGGAGAAAGGCGGACAGGTATCCGGTAAGCGGCAGGGTCGGAACAGG
AGAGCGCACGAGGGAGCTTCCAGGGGGAAACGCCTGGTATCTTTATAGTCCTGTCGGGTTTCGCCACCTC
TGACTTGAGCGTCGATTTTTGTGATGCTCGTCAGGGGGGCGGAGCCTATGGAAAAACGCCAGCAACGCGG
CCTTTTTACGGTTCCTGGCCTTTTGCTGGCCTTTTGCTCACATGTTCTTTCCTGCGTTATCCCCTGATTC
TGTGGATAACCGTATTACCGCCTTTGAGTGAGCTGATACCGCTCGCCGCAGCCGAACGACCGAGCGCAGC
GAGTCAGTGAGCGAGGAAGCGGAAGAGCGCCCAATACGCAAACCGCCTCTCCCCGCGCGTTGGCCGATTC
ATTAATCACTGT
